Addgene plasmid #186970: pET28b-MBP-TEV-PWWP_DNMT3A
Purpose: Bacterial expression of human DNMT3A PWWP domain (residues 278–427) with His-MBP tag and TEV protease cleavage site.
Depositing lab: Brian Liau. Depositing organization: Harvard University. Publication: Base editor scanning charts the DNMT3A activity landscape. Lue NZ, Garcia EM, Ngan KC, Lee C, Doench JG, Liau BB. Nat Chem Biol. 2023 Feb;19(2):176-186. doi: 10.1038/s41589-022-01167-4. Epub 2022 Oct 20. PubMed 36266353.
Backbone
  Vector backbone: pET28b
  Backbone size w/o insert (bp): 5222
  Total vector size (bp): 6932
  Vector type: Bacterial Expression
Growth in bacteria
  Bacterial resistance: Kanamycin, 50 μg/mL
  Growth temperature: 37°C
  Growth strain: DH5alpha
  Copy number: Low Copy
Gene/Insert
  Gene/Insert name: DNMT3A PWWP domain
  Species: H. sapiens (human), Synthetic
  Insert size (bp): 1750
  Mutation: PWWP domain (residues 278–427)
  GenBank ID: NM_022552.4
  Entrez Gene: DNMT3A (a.k.a. DNMT3A2, HESJAS, M.HsaIIIA, TBRS)
  Promoter: T7
  Tag / fusion protein: His-MBP (N terminal on insert)
  Cloning method: Restriction Enzyme; 5′ cloning site XbaI (not destroyed); 3′ cloning site EcoRI (not destroyed)
  Sequencing primers: 5′ pET-SF CAGCAACCGCACCTGTGG; 3′ T7-SR GCTAGTTATTGCTCAGCGG
Resource information
  A portion of this plasmid was derived from a plasmid made by: The His-MBP-TEV insert was derived from MBP-FUS_FL_WT, a gift from N. Fawzi (Addgene #98651).
Terms and licenses: Academic/Nonprofit Terms; Industry Terms: Not Available to Industry
How to cite: pET28b-MBP-TEV-PWWP_DNMT3A was a gift from Brian Liau (Addgene plasmid # 186970 ; http://n2t.net/addgene:186970 ; RRID:Addgene_186970)
