[The description below was written by a language model from this plasmid's Addgene catalogue record and pLannotate feature annotations shown in this document.]
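Description:
pET28b-MBP-TEV-PWWP_DNMT3A is a bacterial expression plasmid built on the pET28b backbone for producing the PWWP domain of human DNMT3A (residues 278–427) in E. coli. It is maintained through a ColE1/pBR322-type origin together with the rop gene and bom region, consistent with its catalogue listing as low copy. It is selected with kanamycin through an aminoglycoside phosphotransferase (KanR) gene. An f1 phage origin is also present, and short tetracycline-resistance fragments detected by the annotation software are non-functional backbone remnants.

The expression cassette follows the standard pET design. A T7 promoter is followed immediately by a lac operator and the T7 gene 10 ribosome binding site, and a T7 terminator closes the unit. The plasmid also carries lacI under its own promoter, so transcription stays repressed until it is induced with IPTG or lactose in a host that supplies T7 RNA polymerase. The open reading frame encodes an N-terminal His tag and a signal-sequence-free, cytosolic maltose binding protein, then a TEV protease site and the PWWP domain. The His-MBP-TEV segment was derived from an earlier MBP fusion plasmid, and the whole insert was cloned between XbaI and EcoRI.

The automated annotation labels the DNMT3A segment by its mouse homologue, although the catalogue specifies the human sequence. The N-terminal His tag and TEV site are not annotated as separate features. A His-tag fragment lies downstream of the insert, but the record does not show whether it is translated.

MBP aids solubility, and MBP or the His tag allows affinity purification. TEV cleavage then releases the isolated PWWP domain, presumably for biochemical or structural work. The plasmid comes from a study mapping DNMT3A activity.
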