Features (pLannotate 1.2.2; 20 found; start..end, strand, type, name):
     12..440     +  rep_origin     f1 ori (sequence partly withheld): f1 bacteriophage origin of replication; arrow indicates direction of (+) strand synthesis
    493..550     +  promoter       AmpR promoter (fragment): bla
    559..1374    -  CDS            KanR: aminoglycoside phosphotransferase; aph(3')-Ia; confers resistance to kanamycin in bacteria or G418 (Geneticin®) in eukaryotes
   1496..2084    +  rep_origin     ori: high-copy-number ColE1/pMB1/pBR322/pUC origin of replication
   2270..2409    -  misc_feature   bom: basis of mobility region from pBR322
   2511..2702    -  CDS            rop: Rop protein, which maintains plasmids at low copy number; rop
   2719..3099    +  CDS            YPB1_ECOLX: Protein predicted: Swiss-Prot protein existence level 4. From Escherichia coli.
   3171..3462    -  CDS            TcR (fragment): tetracycline efflux protein; tet; confers resistance to tetracycline
   3477..3498    -  protein_bind   CAP binding site: CAP binding activates transcription in the presence of cAMP. E. coli catabolite activator protein
   3511..4593    -  CDS            lacI: lac repressor; lacI; The lac repressor binds to the lac operator to inhibit transcription in E. coli. This inhibition can be relieved by adding lactose or isopropyl-β-D-thiogalactopyranoside (IPTG).
   4594..4671    -  promoter       lacI promoter: lacI
   4679..4958    -  CDS            TcR (fragment): tetracycline efflux protein; tet; confers resistance to tetracycline
   4980..4998    +  promoter       T7 promoter: promoter for bacteriophage T7 RNA polymerase
   4999..5023    +  protein_bind   lac operator: The lac repressor binds to the lac operator to inhibit transcription in E. coli. This inhibition can be relieved by adding lactose or isopropyl-β-D-thiogalactopyranoside (IPTG). lac repressor encoded by lacI
   5038..5060    +  RBS            RBS: efficient ribosome binding site from bacteriophage T7 gene 10 (Olins and Rangwala, 1989)
   5109..6206    +  CDS            MBP: maltose binding protein from E. coli; malE (mutated); This version of the gene does not encode a signal sequence, so MBP will remain in the cytosol.
   6132..6725    +  CDS            Dnmt3a (fragment): DNM3A_MOUSE - Experimental evidence at protein level: Swiss-Prot protein existence level 1. Required for genome-wide de novo methylation and is essential for the establishment of DNA methylation patterns during development (PubMed:9662389, PubMed:11399089, PubMed:10555141, PubMed:11919202, PubMed:16567415, PubMed:17713477). DNA methylation is coordinated with methylation of histones (PubMed:9662389, PubMed:11399089, PubMed:10555141, PubMed:11919202, PubMed:16567415, PubMed:17713477). It modifies DNA in a non-processive manner and also methylates non-CpG sites (PubMed:9662389, PubMed:11399089,
   6772..6789    +  CDS            9xHis (fragment): 9xHis affinity tag
   6799..6848    +  CDS            SET1 (fragment): solubility-enhancement tag derived from T7 phage gene 10B
   6856..6903    +  terminator     T7 terminator: transcription terminator for bacteriophage T7 RNA polymerase
>Addgene plasmid #186970 | pET28b-MBP-TEV-PWWP_DNMT3A | addgene full sequence | sequence record 370415 | Addgene NGS Result
TGGCGAATGGG
[124 nt withheld, positions 12-135]
C
[91 nt withheld, positions 137-227]
A
[49 nt withheld, positions 229-277]
CCTTTGACGTTGGAGTCCACGTTCTTT
[37 nt withheld, positions 305-341]
ACCCTATCTCGGTCTATTCTTTTGATTTATAAGGGATTTTGCCGATTTCGGCCTATTGGTTAAAAAATGA
GCTGATTTAACAAAAATTTAACGCGAATTTTAACAAAATATTAACGCTTACAATTTAGGTGGCACTTTTC
GGGGAAATGTGCGCGGAACCCCTATTTGTTTATTTTTCTAAATACATTCAAATATGTATCCGCTCATGAA
TTAATTCTTAGAAAAACTCATCGAGCATCAAATGAAACTGCAATTTATTCATATCAGGATTATCAATACC
ATATTTTTGAAAAAGCCGTTTCTGTAATGAAGGAGAAAACTCACCGAGGCAGTTCCATAGGATGGCAAGA
TCCTGGTATCGGTCTGCGATTCCGACTCGTCCAACATCAATACAACCTATTAATTTCCCCTCGTCAAAAA
TAAGGTTATCAAGTGAGAAATCACCATGAGTGACGACTGAATCCGGTGAGAATGGCAAAAGTTTATGCAT
TTCTTTCCAGACTTGTTCAACAGGCCAGCCATTACGCTCGTCATCAAAATCACTCGCATCAACCAAACCG
TTATTCATTCGTGATTGCGCCTGAGCGAGACGAAATACGCGATCGCTGTTAAAAGGACAATTACAAACAG
GAATCGAATGCAACCGGCGCAGGAACACTGCCAGCGCATCAACAATATTTTCACCTGAATCAGGATATTC
TTCTAATACCTGGAATGCTGTTTTCCCGGGGATCGCAGTGGTGAGTAACCATGCATCATCAGGAGTACGG
ATAAAATGCTTGATGGTCGGAAGAGGCATAAATTCCGTCAGCCAGTTTAGTCTGACCATCTCATCTGTAA
CATCATTGGCAACGCTACCTTTGCCATGTTTCAGAAACAACTCTGGCGCATCGGGCTTCCCATACAATCG
ATAGATTGTCGCACCTGATTGCCCGACATTATCGCGAGCCCATTTATACCCATATAAATCAGCATCCATG
TTGGAATTTAATCGCGGCCTAGAGCAAGACGTTTCCCGTTGAATATGGCTCATAACACCCCTTGTATTAC
TGTTTATGTAAGCAGACAGTTTTATTGTTCATGACCAAAATCCCTTAACGTGAGTTTTCGTTCCACTGAG
CGTCAGACCCCGTAGAAAAGATCAAAGGATCTTCTTGAGATCCTTTTTTTCTGCGCGTAATCTGCTGCTT
GCAAACAAAAAAACCACCGCTACCAGCGGTGGTTTGTTTGCCGGATCAAGAGCTACCAACTCTTTTTCCG
AAGGTAACTGGCTTCAGCAGAGCGCAGATACCAAATACTGTCCTTCTAGTGTAGCCGTAGTTAGGCCACC
ACTTCAAGAACTCTGTAGCACCGCCTACATACCTCGCTCTGCTAATCCTGTTACCAGTGGCTGCTGCCAG
TGGCGATAAGTCGTGTCTTACCGGGTTGGACTCAAGACGATAGTTACCGGATAAGGCGCAGCGGTCGGGC
TGAACGGGGGGTTCGTGCACACAGCCCAGCTTGGAGCGAACGACCTACACCGAACTGAGATACCTACAGC
GTGAGCTATGAGAAAGCGCCACGCTTCCCGAAGGGAGAAAGGCGGACAGGTATCCGGTAAGCGGCAGGGT
CGGAACAGGAGAGCGCACGAGGGAGCTTCCAGGGGGAAACGCCTGGTATCTTTATAGTCCTGTCGGGTTT
CGCCACCTCTGACTTGAGCGTCGATTTTTGTGATGCTCGTCAGGGGGGCGGAGCCTATGGAAAAACGCCA
GCAACGCGGCCTTTTTACGGTTCCTGGCCTTTTGCTGGCCTTTTGCTCACATGTTCTTTCCTGCGTTATC
CCCTGATTCTGTGGATAACCGTATTACCGCCTTTGAGTGAGCTGATACCGCTCGCCGCAGCCGAACGACC
GAGCGCAGCGAGTCAGTGAGCGAGGAAGCGGAAGAGCGCCTGATGCGGTATTTTCTCCTTACGCATCTGT
GCGGTATTTCACACCGCAATGGTGCACTCTCAGTACAATCTGCTCTGATGCCGCATAGTTAAGCCAGTAT
ACACTCCGCTATCGCTACGTGACTGGGTCATGGCTGCGCCCCGACACCCGCCAACACCCGCTGACGCGCC
CTGACGGGCTTGTCTGCTCCCGGCATCCGCTTACAGACAAGCTGTGACCGTCTCCGGGAGCTGCATGTGT
CAGAGGTTTTCACCGTCATCACCGAAACGCGCGAGGCAGCTGCGGTAAAGCTCATCAGCGTGGTCGTGAA
GCGATTCACAGATGTCTGCCTGTTCATCCGCGTCCAGCTCGTTGAGTTTCTCCAGAAGCGTTAATGTCTG
GCTTCTGATAAAGCGGGCCATGTTAAGGGCGGTTTTTTCCTGTTTGGTCACTGATGCCTCCGTGTAAGGG
GGATTTCTGTTCATGGGGGTAATGATACCGATGAAACGAGAGAGGATGCTCACGATACGGGTTACTGATG
ATGAACATGCCCGGTTACTGGAACGTTGTGAGGGTAAACAACTGGCGGTATGGATGCGGCGGGACCAGAG
AAAAATCACTCAGGGTCAATGCCAGCGCTTCGTTAATACAGATGTAGGTGTTCCACAGGGTAGCCAGCAG
CATCCTGCGATGCAGATCCGGAACATAATGGTGCAGGGCGCTGACTTCCGCGTTTCCAGACTTTACGAAA
CACGGAAACCGAAGACCATTCATGTTGTTGCTCAGGTCGCAGACGTTTTGCAGCAGCAGTCGCTTCACGT
TCGCTCGCGTATCGGTGATTCATTCTGCTAACCAGTAAGGCAACCCCGCCAGCCTAGCCGGGTCCTCAAC
GACAGGAGCACGATCATGCGCACCCGTGGGGCCGCCATGCCGGCGATAATGGCCTGCTTCTCGCCGAAAC
GTTTGGTGGCGGGACCAGTGACGAAGGCTTGAGCGAGGGCGTGCAAGATTCCGAATACCGCAAGCGACAG
GCCGATCATCGTCGCGCTCCAGCGAAAGCGGTCCTCGCCGAAAATGACCCAGAGCGCTGCCGGCACCTGT
CCTACGAGTTGCATGATAAAGAAGACAGTCATAAGTGCGGCGACGATAGTCATGCCCCGCGCCCACCGGA
AGGAGCTGACTGGGTTGAAGGCTCTCAAGGGCATCGGTCGAGATCCCGGTGCCTAATGAGTGAGCTAACT
TACATTAATTGCGTTGCGCTCACTGCCCGCTTTCCAGTCGGGAAACCTGTCGTGCCAGCTGCATTAATGA
ATCGGCCAACGCGCGGGGAGAGGCGGTTTGCGTATTGGGCGCCAGGGTGGTTTTTCTTTTCACCAGTGAG
ACGGGCAACAGCTGATTGCCCTTCACCGCCTGGCCCTGAGAGAGTTGCAGCAAGCGGTCCACGCTGGTTT
GCCCCAGCAGGCGAAAATCCTGTTTGATGGTGGTTAACGGCGGGATATAACATGAGCTGTCTTCGGTATC
GTCGTATCCCACTACCGAGATATCCGCACCAACGCGCAGCCCGGACTCGGTAATGGCGCGCATTGCGCCC
AGCGCCATCTGATCGTTGGCAACCAGCATCGCAGTGGGAACGATGCCCTCATTCAGCATTTGCATGGTTT
GTTGAAAACCGGACATGGCACTCCAGTCGCCTTCCCGTTCCGCTATCGGCTGAATTTGATTGCGAGTGAG
ATATTTATGCCAGCCAGCCAGACGCAGACGCGCCGAGACAGAACTTAATGGGCCCGCTAACAGCGCGATT
TGCTGGTGACCCAATGCGACCAGATGCTCCACGCCCAGTCGCGTACCGTCTTCATGGGAGAAAATAATAC
TGTTGATGGGTGTCTGGTCAGAGACATCAAGAAATAACGCCGGAACATTAGTGCAGGCAGCTTCCACAGC
AATGGCATCCTGGTCATCCAGCGGATAGTTAATGATCAGCCCACTGACGCGTTGCGCGAGAAGATTGTGC
ACCGCCGCTTTACAGGCTTCGACGCCGCTTCGTTCTACCATCGACACCACCACGCTGGCACCCAGTTGAT
CGGCGCGAGATTTAATCGCCGCGACAATTTGCGACGGCGCGTGCAGGGCCAGACTGGAGGTGGCAACGCC
AATCAGCAACGACTGTTTGCCCGCCAGTTGTTGTGCCACGCGGTTGGGAATGTAATTCAGCTCCGCCATC
GCCGCTTCCACTTTTTCCCGCGTTTTCGCAGAAACGTGGCTGGCCTGGTTCACCACGCGGGAAACGGTCT
GATAAGAGACACCGGCATACTCTGCGACATCGTATAACGTTACTGGTTTCACATTCACCACCCTGAATTG
ACTCTCTTCCGGGCGCTATCATGCCATACCGCGAAAGGTTTTGCGCCATTCGATGGTGTCCGGGATCTCG
ACGCTCTCCCTTATGCGACTCCTGCATTAGGAAGCAGCCCAGTAGTAGGTTGAGGCCGTTGAGCACCGCC
GCCGCAAGGAATGGTGCATGCAAGGAGATGGCGCCCAACAGTCCCCCGGCCACGGGGCCTGCCACCATAC
CCACGCCGAAACAAGCGCTCATGAGCCCGAAGTGGCGAGCCCGATCTTCCCCATCGGTGATGTCGGCGAT
ATAGGCGCCAGCAACCGCACCTGTGGCGCCGGTGATGCCGGCCACGATGCGTCCGGCGTAGAGGATCGAG
ATCTCGATCCCGCGAAATTAATACGACTCACTATAGGGGAATTGTGAGCGGATAACAATTCCCCTCTAGA
AATAATTTTGTTTAACTTTAAGAAGGAGATATACCATGGGATCATCCCATCATCATCACCACCACAGCAG
CGGTACCAAAATCGAAGAAGGTAAACTGGTAATCTGGATTAACGGCGATAAAGGCTATAACGGTCTCGCT
GAAGTCGGTAAGAAATTCGAGAAAGATACCGGAATTAAAGTCACCGTTGAGCATCCGGATAAACTGGAAG
AGAAATTCCCACAGGTTGCGGCAACTGGCGATGGCCCTGACATTATCTTCTGGGCACACGACCGCTTTGG
TGGCTACGCTCAATCTGGCCTGTTGGCTGAAATCACCCCGGACAAAGCGTTCCAGGACAAGCTGTATCCG
TTTACCTGGGATGCCGTACGTTACAACGGCAAGCTGATTGCTTACCCGATCGCTGTTGAAGCGTTATCGC
TGATTTATAACAAAGATCTGCTGCCGAACCCGCCAAAAACCTGGGAAGAGATCCCGGCGCTGGATAAAGA
ACTGAAAGCGAAAGGTAAGAGCGCGCTGATGTTCAACCTGCAAGAACCGTACTTCACCTGGCCGCTGATT
GCTGCTGACGGGGGTTATGCGTTCAAGTATGAAAACGGCAAGTACGACATTAAAGACGTGGGCGTGGATA
ACGCTGGCGCGAAAGCGGGTCTGACCTTCCTGGTTGACCTGATTAAAAACAAACACATGAATGCAGACAC
CGATTACTCCATCGCAGAAGCTGCCTTTAATAAAGGCGAAACAGCGATGACCATCAACGGCCCGTGGGCA
TGGTCCAACATCGACACCAGCAAAGTGAATTATGGTGTAACGGTACTGCCGACCTTCAAGGGTCAACCAT
CCAAACCGTTCGTTGGCGTGCTGAGCGCAGGTATTAACGCCGCCAGTCCGAACAAAGAGCTGGCAAAAGA
GTTCCTCGAAAACTATCTGCTGACTGATGAAGGTCTGGAAGCGGTTAATAAAGACAAACCGCTGGGTGCC
GTAGCGCTGAAGTCTTACGAGGAAGAGTTGGCGAAAGATCCACGTATTGCCGCCACCATGGAAAACGCCC
AGAAAGGTGAAATCATGCCGAACATCCCGCAGATGTCCGCTTTCTGGTATGCCGTGCGTACTGCGGTGAT
CAACGCCGCCAGCGGTCGTCAGACTGTCGATGAAGCCCTGAAAGACGCGCAGACTAATTCGGGATCTGAT
ATCACAAGTTTGTACAAAAAAGCTGAAGGCGGTACCGAGAACCTGTACTTCCAGGGTGATGACGAACCGG
AATATGAGGACGGCCGCGGCTTTGGCATTGGTGAGCTCGTTTGGGGCAAACTCCGCGGTTTCAGTTGGTG
GCCGGGTCGCATCGTTAGCTGGTGGATGACGGGTCGTAGTCGTGCCGCGGAAGGTACGCGCTGGGTTATG
TGGTTCGGTGACGGTAAGTTCAGCGTTGTTTGCGTGGAAAAACTCATGCCGCTCAGCAGCTTCTGTAGTG
CCTTCCACCAAGCCACCTACAATAAGCAGCCGATGTATCGCAAGGCGATCTACGAGGTTCTGCAAGTTGC
CAGCAGTCGCGCCGGCAAACTGTTTCCAGTGTGCCACGACAGCGATGAGAGCGATACCGCCAAAGCCGTG
GAGGTTCAGAATAAGCCGATGATTGAGTGGGCGCTGGGCGGTTTTCAGCCAAGTGGTCCAAAAGGCCTCG
AACCACCGGAAGAGTAGTAGGAATTCGAGCTCCGTCGACAAGCTTGCGGCCGCACTCGAGCACCACCACC
ACCACCACTGAGATCCGGCTGCTAACAAAGCCCGAAAGGAAGCTGAGTTGGCTGCTGCCACCGCTGAGCA
ATAACTAGCATAACCCCTTGGGGCCTCTAAACGGGTCTTGAGGGGTTTTTTGCTGAAAGGAGGAACTATA
TCCGGAT
